LOCUS       Exported 6408 bp ds-DNA circular SYN 13-MAY-2021
DEFINITION  Targeting expression to neuronal and glial cell types in mice,
            non-human primates, and human retina.
ACCESSION   .
VERSION     .
KEYWORDS    180_pAAV-ProD11-CatCh-GFP-WPRE
SOURCE      synthetic DNA construct
  ORGANISM  synthetic DNA construct
REFERENCE   1 (bases 1 to 6408)
  AUTHORS   Juttner J, Szabo A, Gross-Scherf B, Morikawa RK, Rompani SB, Hantz
            P, Szikra T, Esposti F, Cowan CS, Bharioke A, Patino-Alvarez CP,
            Keles O, Kusnyerik A, Azoulay T, Hartl D, Krebs AR, Schubeler D,
            Hajdu RI, Lukats A, Nemeth J, Nagy ZZ, Wu KC, Wu RH, Xiang L, Fang
            XL, Jin ZB, Goldblum D, Hasler PW, Scholl HPN, Krol J, Roska B
  TITLE     Targeting neuronal and glial cell types with synthetic promoter AAVs
            in mice, non-human primates and humans.
  JOURNAL   Nat Neurosci. 2019 Jul 8. pii: 10.1038/s41593-019-0431-2. doi:
            10.1038/s41593-019-0431-2.
  PUBMED    31285614
REFERENCE   2 (bases 1 to 6408)
  AUTHORS   .
  TITLE     Direct Submission
  JOURNAL   Exported May 13, 2021 from SnapGene Server 1.1.58
            http://www.snapgene.com
FEATURES             Location/Qualifiers
     source          1..6408
                     /organism="synthetic DNA construct"
                     /mol_type="other DNA"
     repeat_region   1..130
                     /label=AAV2 ITR (alternate)
                     /note="Functional equivalent of wild-type AAV2 ITR"
     promoter        767..798
                     /label=minP
                     /note="minimal TATA-box promoter with low basal activity"
     regulatory      852..861
                     /regulatory_class="other"
                     /note="vertebrate consensus sequence for strong initiation
                     of translation (Kozak, 1987)"
     CDS             858..1781
                     /codon_start=1
                     /product="N-terminal fragment of channelrhodopsin-2 from
                     the alga Chlamydomonas reinhardtii (Nagel et al., 2003)"
                     /label=ChR2
                     /note="blue light-activated cation channel"
                     /translation="MDYGGALSAVGRELLFVTNPVVVNGSVLVPEDQCYCAGWIESRGT
                     NGAQTASNVLQWLAAGFSILLLMFYAYQTWKSTCGWEEIYVCAIEMVKVILEFFFEFKN
                     PSMLYLATGHRVQWLRYAEWLLTCPVICIHLSNLTGLSNDYSRRTMGLLVSDIGTIVWG
                     ATSAMATGYVKVIFFCLGLCYGANTFFHAAKAYIEGYHTVPKGRCRQVVTGMAWLFFVS
                     WGMFPILFILGPEGFGVLSVYGSTVGHTIIDLMSKNCWGLLGHYLRVLIHEHILIHGDI
                     RKTTKLNIGGTEIEVETLVEDEAEAGA"
     CDS             1788..2504
                     /codon_start=1
                     /product="enhanced GFP"
                     /label=EGFP
                     /translation="MVSKGEELFTGVVPILVELDGDVNGHKFSVSGEGEGDATYGKLTL
                     KFICTTGKLPVPWPTLVTTLTYGVQCFSRYPDHMKQHDFFKSAMPEGYVQERTIFFKDD
                     GNYKTRAEVKFEGDTLVNRIELKGIDFKEDGNILGHKLEYNYNSHNVYIMADKQKNGIK
                     VNFKIRHNIEDGSVQLADHYQQNTPIGDGPVLLPDNHYLSTQSALSKDPNEKRDHMVLL
                     EFVTAAGITLGMDELYK"
     primer_bind     complement(1833..1854)
                     /label=EGFP-N
                     /note="EGFP, reverse primer"
     primer_bind     complement(2094..2113)
                     /label=EXFP-R
                     /note="For distinguishing EGFP variants, reverse primer"
     primer_bind     2441..2462
                     /label=EGFP-C
                     /note="EGFP, forward primer"
     misc_feature    2535..3123
                     /label=WPRE
                     /note="woodchuck hepatitis virus posttranscriptional
                     regulatory element"
     primer_bind     complement(2588..2608)
                     /label=WPRE-R
                     /note="WPRE, reverse primer"
     CDS             complement(3006..3017)
                     /codon_start=1
                     /product="Factor Xa recognition and cleavage site"
                     /label=Factor Xa site
                     /translation="IEGR"
     polyA_signal    3155..3631
                     /label=hGH poly(A) signal
                     /note="human growth hormone polyadenylation signal"
     primer_bind     complement(3354..3373)
                     /label=hGH-PA-R
                     /note="Human growth hormone terminator, reverse primer"
     repeat_region   3671..3811
                     /label=AAV2 ITR
                     /note="inverted terminal repeat of adeno-associated virus
                     serotype 2"
     repeat_region   3671..3800
                     /label=AAV2 ITR
     rep_origin      3886..4341
                     /direction=RIGHT
                     /label=f1 ori
                     /note="f1 bacteriophage origin of replication; arrow
                     indicates direction of (+) strand synthesis"
     primer_bind     complement(3973..3992)
                     /label=F1ori-R
                     /note="F1 origin, reverse primer"
     primer_bind     4183..4204
                     /label=F1ori-F
                     /note="F1 origin, forward primer"
     primer_bind     complement(4358..4377)
                     /label=pRS-marker
                     /note="pRS vectors, use to sequence yeast selectable
                     marker"
     primer_bind     4477..4499
                     /label=pGEX 3'
                     /note="pGEX vectors, reverse primer"
     primer_bind     complement(4537..4555)
                     /label=pBRforEco
                     /note="pBR322 vectors, upsteam of EcoRI site, forward
                     primer"
     promoter        4623..4727
                     /gene="bla"
                     /label=AmpR promoter
     CDS             4728..5588
                     /codon_start=1
                     /gene="bla"
                     /product="beta-lactamase"
                     /label=AmpR
                     /note="confers resistance to ampicillin, carbenicillin, and
                     related antibiotics"
                     /translation="MSIQHFRVALIPFFAAFCLPVFAHPETLVKVKDAEDQLGARVGYI
                     ELDLNSGKILESFRPEERFPMMSTFKVLLCGAVLSRIDAGQEQLGRRIHYSQNDLVEYS
                     PVTEKHLTDGMTVRELCSAAITMSDNTAANLLLTTIGGPKELTAFLHNMGDHVTRLDRW
                     EPELNEAIPNDERDTTMPVAMATTLRKLLTGELLTLASRQQLIDWMEADKVAGPLLRSA
                     LPAGWFIADKSGAGERGSRGIIAALGPDGKPSRIVVIYTTGSQATMDERNRQIAEIGAS
                     LIKHW"
     primer_bind     complement(4946..4965)
                     /label=Amp-R
                     /note="Ampicillin resistance gene, reverse primer"
     rep_origin      5759..6347
                     /direction=RIGHT
                     /label=ori
                     /note="high-copy-number ColE1/pMB1/pBR322/pUC origin of
                     replication"
     primer_bind     6248..6267
                     /label=pBR322ori-F
                     /note="pBR322 origin, forward primer"
ORIGIN
        1 cctgcaggca gctgcgcgct cgctcgctca ctgaggccgc ccgggcgtcg ggcgaccttt
       61 ggtcgcccgg cctcagtgag cgagcgagcg cgcagagagg gagtggccaa ctccatcact
      121 aggggttcct gcggccgcac gcgtatcctg gggtttaaac aggactaggt ccactgggag
      181 aagaggaagt caaacaggac tagtcatcga taggctagcc agcttaatta atcagatgca
      241 ggagtttgag ggatgcggat gaataggttg agggttgagg accactgcgc ctctgatggt
      301 tgtctagagg cagacaatac gcagtctgga gctggagcag gtgcgtgcag tgtgcattgg
      361 ggcttctgcc agtgatccaa gataggaaga catagtgagt gcttagaaga gcaccagcat
      421 gtgaagggct gagaagtggt cggcgaggaa aggccctcaa aggagcctca gagggagtgg
      481 acacagagag gcttaaagtt aagagcatcg agaagacagc tcttcgtgga aggggtgtgg
      541 cctccagtta ggttgttggg gaattgtaga gataaatgaa agtatccgtt agacttgcaa
      601 aggcgatgac aaaaataaac ctggttaatg ctgtcagtgg tttgaaagtg agcaagaaga
      661 ttgcaccaga ttaaagagca agtgagcagt ctgttaaatg tacatgtctg ttggtaggag
      721 catggccacc cttgaagcaa tcctcacatg gtcctgctgg agttagtaga gggtatataa
      781 tggaagctcg acttccagct atcacatcca ctgtgttgtt gtgaactgga atccactata
      841 ggccaggatc cgccaccatg gattatggag gcgccctgag tgccgttggg cgcgagctgc
      901 tatttgtaac gaacccagta gtcgtcaatg gctctgtact tgtgcctgag gaccagtgtt
      961 actgcgcggg ctggattgag tcgcgtggca caaacggtgc ccaaacggcg tcgaacgtgc
     1021 tgcaatggct tgctgctggc ttctccatcc tactgcttat gttttacgcc taccaaacat
     1081 ggaagtcaac ctgcggctgg gaggagatct atgtgtgcgc tatcgagatg gtcaaggtga
     1141 ttctcgagtt cttcttcgag tttaagaacc cgtccatgct gtatctagcc acaggccacc
     1201 gcgtccagtg gttgcgttac gccgagtggc ttctcacctg cccggtcatt tgcattcacc
     1261 tgtcaaacct gacgggcttg tccaacgact acagcaggcg caccatgggt ctgcttgtgt
     1321 ctgatattgg cacaattgtg tggggcgcca cttccgccat ggccaccgga tacgtcaagg
     1381 tcatcttctt ctgcctgggt ctgtgttatg gtgctaacac gttctttcac gctgccaagg
     1441 cctacatcga gggttaccac accgtgccga agggccggtg tcgccaggtg gtgactggca
     1501 tggcttggct cttcttcgta tcatggggta tgttccccat cctgttcatc ctcggccccg
     1561 agggcttcgg cgtcctgagc gtgtacggct ccaccgtcgg ccacaccatc attgacctga
     1621 tgtcgaagaa ctgctggggt ctgctcggcc actacctgcg cgtgctgatc cacgagcata
     1681 tcctcatcca cggcgacatt cgcaagacca ccaaattgaa cattggtggc actgagattg
     1741 aggtcgagac gctggtggag gacgaggccg aggctggcgc ggtacccatg gtgagcaagg
     1801 gcgaggagct gttcaccggg gtggtgccca tcctggtcga gctggacggc gacgtaaacg
     1861 gccacaagtt cagcgtgtcc ggcgagggcg agggcgatgc cacctacggc aagctgaccc
     1921 tgaagttcat ctgcaccacc ggcaagctgc ccgtgccctg gcccaccctc gtgaccaccc
     1981 tgacctacgg cgtgcagtgc ttcagccgct accccgacca catgaagcag cacgacttct
     2041 tcaagtccgc catgcccgaa ggctacgtcc aggagcgcac catcttcttc aaggacgacg
     2101 gcaactacaa gacccgcgcc gaggtgaagt tcgagggcga caccctggtg aaccgcatcg
     2161 agctgaaggg catcgacttc aaggaggacg gcaacatcct ggggcacaag ctggagtaca
     2221 actacaacag ccacaacgtc tatatcatgg ccgacaagca gaagaacggc atcaaggtga
     2281 acttcaagat ccgccacaac atcgaggacg gcagcgtgca gctcgccgac cactaccagc
     2341 agaacacccc catcggcgac ggccccgtgc tgctgcccga caaccactac ctgagcaccc
     2401 agtccgccct gagcaaagac cccaacgaga agcgcgatca catggtcctg ctggagttcg
     2461 tgaccgccgc cgggatcact ctcggcatgg acgagctgta caagtgataa gaattcgata
     2521 tcaagcttat cgataatcaa cctctggatt acaaaatttg tgaaagattg actggtattc
     2581 ttaactatgt tgctcctttt acgctatgtg gatacgctgc tttaatgcct ttgtatcatg
     2641 ctattgcttc ccgtatggct ttcattttct cctccttgta taaatcctgg ttgctgtctc
     2701 tttatgagga gttgtggccc gttgtcaggc aacgtggcgt ggtgtgcact gtgtttgctg
     2761 acgcaacccc cactggttgg ggcattgcca ccacctgtca gctcctttcc gggactttcg
     2821 ctttccccct ccctattgcc acggcggaac tcatcgccgc ctgccttgcc cgctgctgga
     2881 caggggctcg gctgttgggc actgacaatt ccgtggtgtt gtcggggaaa tcatcgtcct
     2941 ttccttggct gctcgcctat gttgccacct ggattctgcg cgggacgtcc ttctgctacg
     3001 tcccttcggc cctcaatcca gcggaccttc cttcccgcgg cctgctgccg gctctgcggc
     3061 ctcttccgcg tcttcgcctt cgccctcaga cgagtcggat ctccctttgg gccgcctccc
     3121 cgcatcgata ccgagcgctg ctcgagagat ctacgggtgg catccctgtg acccctcccc
     3181 agtgcctctc ctggccctgg aagttgccac tccagtgccc accagccttg tcctaataaa
     3241 attaagttgc atcattttgt ctgactaggt gtccttctat aatattatgg ggtggagggg
     3301 ggtggtatgg agcaaggggc aagttgggaa gacaacctgt agggcctgcg gggtctattg
     3361 ggaaccaagc tggagtgcag tggcacaatc ttggctcact gcaatctccg cctcctgggt
     3421 tcaagcgatt ctcctgcctc agcctcccga gttgttggga ttccaggcat gcatgaccag
     3481 gctcagctaa tttttgtttt tttggtagag acggggtttc accatattgg ccaggctggt
     3541 ctccaactcc taatctcagg tgatctaccc accttggcct cccaaattgc tgggattaca
     3601 ggcgtgaacc actgctccct tccctgtcct tctgattttg taggtaacca cgtgcggacc
     3661 gagcggccgc aggaacccct agtgatggag ttggccactc cctctctgcg cgctcgctcg
     3721 ctcactgagg ccgggcgacc aaaggtcgcc cgacgcccgg gctttgcccg ggcggcctca
     3781 gtgagcgagc gagcgcgcag ctgcctgcag gggcgcctga tgcggtattt tctccttacg
     3841 catctgtgcg gtatttcaca ccgcatannn nnnnnnnnnn nnnnnnnnnn nnnnnnnnnn
     3901 nnnnnnnnnn nnnnnnnnnn nnnnnnnnnn nnnnnnnnnn nnnnnnnnnn nnnnnnnnnn
     3961 nnnnnnnnnn nnnnnnnnnn nnnnnnnnnn nnnnnnnnnn nnnnnnnnnc nnnnnnnnnn
     4021 nnnnnnnnnn nnnnnnnnnn nnnnnnnnnn nnnnnnnnnn nnnnnnnnnn nnnnnnnnnn
     4081 nnnnnnnnnn nnnnnnnnnn nnnnnnnnnn nnnnnnnnnn nnnnnnnnnn nnnnnnnnnn
     4141 nnnnnnnnnn ncctttgacg ttggagtcca cgttctttaa tagtggactc ttgttccaaa
     4201 ctggaacaac actcaaccct atctcgggct attcttttga tttataaggg attttgccga
     4261 tttcggccta ttggttaaaa aatgagctga tttaacaaaa atttaacgcg aattttaaca
     4321 aaatattaac gtttacaatt ttatggtgca ctctcagtac aatctgctct gatgccgcat
     4381 agttaagcca gccccgacac ccgccaacac ccgctgacgc gccctgacgg gcttgtctgc
     4441 tcccggcatc cgcttacaga caagctgtga ccgtctccgg gagctgcatg tgtcagaggt
     4501 tttcaccgtc atcaccgaaa cgcgcgagac gaaagggcct cgtgatacgc ctatttttat
     4561 aggttaatgt catgataata atggtttctt agacgtcagg tggcactttt cggggaaatg
     4621 tgcgcggaac ccctatttgt ttatttttct aaatacattc aaatatgtat ccgctcatga
     4681 gacaataacc ctgataaatg cttcaataat attgaaaaag gaagagtatg agtattcaac
     4741 atttccgtgt cgcccttatt cccttttttg cggcattttg ccttcctgtt tttgctcacc
     4801 cagaaacgct ggtgaaagta aaagatgctg aagatcagtt gggtgcacga gtgggttaca
     4861 tcgaactgga tctcaacagc ggtaagatcc ttgagagttt tcgccccgaa gaacgttttc
     4921 caatgatgag cacttttaaa gttctgctat gtggcgcggt attatcccgt attgacgccg
     4981 ggcaagagca actcggtcgc cgcatacact attctcagaa tgacttggtt gagtactcac
     5041 cagtcacaga aaagcatctt acggatggca tgacagtaag agaattatgc agtgctgcca
     5101 taaccatgag tgataacact gcggccaact tacttctgac aacgatcgga ggaccgaagg
     5161 agctaaccgc ttttttgcac aacatggggg atcatgtaac tcgccttgat cgttgggaac
     5221 cggagctgaa tgaagccata ccaaacgacg agcgtgacac cacgatgcct gtagcaatgg
     5281 caacaacgtt gcgcaaacta ttaactggcg aactacttac tctagcttcc cggcaacaat
     5341 taatagactg gatggaggcg gataaagttg caggaccact tctgcgctcg gcccttccgg
     5401 ctggctggtt tattgctgat aaatctggag ccggtgagcg tgggtctcgc ggtatcattg
     5461 cagcactggg gccagatggt aagccctccc gtatcgtagt tatctacacg acggggagtc
     5521 aggcaactat ggatgaacga aatagacaga tcgctgagat aggtgcctca ctgattaagc
     5581 attggtaact gtcagaccaa gtttactcat atatacttta gattgattta aaacttcatt
     5641 tttaatttaa aaggatctag gtgaagatcc tttttgataa tctcatgacc aaaatccctt
     5701 aacgtgagtt ttcgttccac tgagcgtcag accccgtaga aaagatcaaa ggatcttctt
     5761 gagatccttt ttttctgcgc gtaatctgct gcttgcaaac aaaaaaacca ccgctaccag
     5821 cggtggtttg tttgccggat caagagctac caactctttt tccgaaggta actggcttca
     5881 gcagagcgca gataccaaat actgtccttc tagtgtagcc gtagttaggc caccacttca
     5941 agaactctgt agcaccgcct acatacctcg ctctgctaat cctgttacca gtggctgctg
     6001 ccagtggcga taagtcgtgt cttaccgggt tggactcaag acgatagtta ccggataagg
     6061 cgcagcggtc gggctgaacg gggggttcgt gcacacagcc cagcttggag cgaacgacct
     6121 acaccgaact gagataccta cagcgtgagc tatgagaaag cgccacgctt cccgaaggga
     6181 gaaaggcgga caggtatccg gtaagcggca gggtcggaac aggagagcgc acgagggagc
     6241 ttccaggggg aaacgcctgg tatctttata gtcctgtcgg gtttcgccac ctctgacttg
     6301 agcgtcgatt tttgtgatgc tcgtcagggg ggcggagcct atggaaaaac gccagcaacg
     6361 cggccttttt acggttcctg gccttttgct ggccttttgc tcacatgt
//
