>Addgene plasmid #125987 | 180_pAAV-ProD11-CatCh-GFP-WPRE | addgene full sequence | sequence record 256925 | Addgene NGS Result
CGCAGAGAGGGAGTGGCCAACTCCATCACTAGGGGTTCCTGCGGCCGCACGCGTATCCTGGGGTTTAAAC
AGGACTAGGTCCACTGGGAGAAGAGGAAGTCAAACAGGACTAGTCATCGATAGGCTAGCCAGCTTAATTA
ATCAGATGCAGGAGTTTGAGGGATGCGGATGAATAGGTTGAGGGTTGAGGACCACTGCGCCTCTGATGGT
TGTCTAGAGGCAGACAATACGCAGTCTGGAGCTGGAGCAGGTGCGTGCAGTGTGCATTGGGGCTTCTGCC
AGTGATCCAAGATAGGAAGACATAGTGAGTGCTTAGAAGAGCACCAGCATGTGAAGGGCTGAGAAGTGGT
CGGCGAGGAAAGGCCCTCAAAGGAGCCTCAGAGGGAGTGGACACAGAGAGGCTTAAAGTTAAGAGCATCG
AGAAGACAGCTCTTCGTGGAAGGGGTGTGGCCTCCAGTTAGGTTGTTGGGGAATTGTAGAGATAAATGAA
AGTATCCGTTAGACTTGCAAAGGCGATGACAAAAATAAACCTGGTTAATGCTGTCAGTGGTTTGAAAGTG
AGCAAGAAGATTGCACCAGATTAAAGAGCAAGTGAGCAGTCTGTTAAATGTACATGTCTGTTGGTAGGAG
CATGGCCACCCTTGAAGCAATCCTCACATGGTCCTGCTGGAGTTAGTAGAGGGTATATAATGGAAGCTCG
ACTTCCAGCTATCACATCCACTGTGTTGTTGTGAACTGGAATCCACTATAGGCCAGGATCCGCCACCATG
GATTATGGAGGCGCCCTGAGTGCCGTTGGGCGCGAGCTGCTATTTGTAACGAACCCAGTAGTCGTCAATG
GCTCTGTACTTGTGCCTGAGGACCAGTGTTACTGCGCGGGCTGGATTGAGTCGCGTGGCACAAACGGTGC
CCAAACGGCGTCGAACGTGCTGCAATGGCTTGCTGCTGGCTTCTCCATCCTACTGCTTATGTTTTACGCC
TACCAAACATGGAAGTCAACCTGCGGCTGGGAGGAGATCTATGTGTGCGCTATCGAGATGGTCAAGGTGA
TTCTCGAGTTCTTCTTCGAGTTTAAGAACCCGTCCATGCTGTATCTAGCCACAGGCCACCGCGTCCAGTG
GTTGCGTTACGCCGAGTGGCTTCTCACCTGCCCGGTCATTTGCATTCACCTGTCAAACCTGACGGGCTTG
TCCAACGACTACAGCAGGCGCACCATGGGTCTGCTTGTGTCTGATATTGGCACAATTGTGTGGGGCGCCA
CTTCCGCCATGGCCACCGGATACGTCAAGGTCATCTTCTTCTGCCTGGGTCTGTGTTATGGTGCTAACAC
GTTCTTTCACGCTGCCAAGGCCTACATCGAGGGTTACCACACCGTGCCGAAGGGCCGGTGTCGCCAGGTG
GTGACTGGCATGGCTTGGCTCTTCTTCGTATCATGGGGTATGTTCCCCATCCTGTTCATCCTCGGCCCCG
AGGGCTTCGGCGTCCTGAGCGTGTACGGCTCCACCGTCGGCCACACCATCATTGACCTGATGTCGAAGAA
CTGCTGGGGTCTGCTCGGCCACTACCTGCGCGTGCTGATCCACGAGCATATCCTCATCCACGGCGACATT
CGCAAGACCACCAAATTGAACATTGGTGGCACTGAGATTGAGGTCGAGACGCTGGTGGAGGACGAGGCCG
AGGCTGGCGCGGTACCCATGGTGAGCAAGGGCGAGGAGCTGTTCACCGGGGTGGTGCCCATCCTGGTCGA
GCTGGACGGCGACGTAAACGGCCACAAGTTCAGCGTGTCCGGCGAGGGCGAGGGCGATGCCACCTACGGC
AAGCTGACCCTGAAGTTCATCTGCACCACCGGCAAGCTGCCCGTGCCCTGGCCCACCCTCGTGACCACCC
TGACCTACGGCGTGCAGTGCTTCAGCCGCTACCCCGACCACATGAAGCAGCACGACTTCTTCAAGTCCGC
CATGCCCGAAGGCTACGTCCAGGAGCGCACCATCTTCTTCAAGGACGACGGCAACTACAAGACCCGCGCC
GAGGTGAAGTTCGAGGGCGACACCCTGGTGAACCGCATCGAGCTGAAGGGCATCGACTTCAAGGAGGACG
GCAACATCCTGGGGCACAAGCTGGAGTACAACTACAACAGCCACAACGTCTATATCATGGCCGACAAGCA
GAAGAACGGCATCAAGGTGAACTTCAAGATCCGCCACAACATCGAGGACGGCAGCGTGCAGCTCGCCGAC
CACTACCAGCAGAACACCCCCATCGGCGACGGCCCCGTGCTGCTGCCCGACAACCACTACCTGAGCACCC
AGTCCGCCCTGAGCAAAGACCCCAACGAGAAGCGCGATCACATGGTCCTGCTGGAGTTCGTGACCGCCGC
CGGGATCACTCTCGGCATGGACGAGCTGTACAAGTGATAAGAATTCGATATCAAGCTTATCGATAATCAA
CCTCTGGATTACAAAATTTGTGAAAGATTGACTGGTATTCTTAACTATGTTGCTCCTTTTACGCTATGTG
GATACGCTGCTTTAATGCCTTTGTATCATGCTATTGCTTCCCGTATGGCTTTCATTTTCTCCTCCTTGTA
TAAATCCTGGTTGCTGTCTCTTTATGAGGAGTTGTGGCCCGTTGTCAGGCAACGTGGCGTGGTGTGCACT
GTGTTTGCTGACGCAACCCCCACTGGTTGGGGCATTGCCACCACCTGTCAGCTCCTTTCCGGGACTTTCG
CTTTCCCCCTCCCTATTGCCACGGCGGAACTCATCGCCGCCTGCCTTGCCCGCTGCTGGACAGGGGCTCG
GCTGTTGGGCACTGACAATTCCGTGGTGTTGTCGGGGAAATCATCGTCCTTTCCTTGGCTGCTCGCCTAT
GTTGCCACCTGGATTCTGCGCGGGACGTCCTTCTGCTACGTCCCTTCGGCCCTCAATCCAGCGGACCTTC
CTTCCCGCGGCCTGCTGCCGGCTCTGCGGCCTCTTCCGCGTCTTCGCCTTCGCCCTCAGACGAGTCGGAT
CTCCCTTTGGGCCGCCTCCCCGCATCGATACCGAGCGCTGCTCGAGAGATCTACGGGTGGCATCCCTGTG
ACCCCTCCCCAGTGCCTCTCCTGGCCCTGGAAGTTGCCACTCCAGTGCCCACCAGCCTTGTCCTAATAAA
ATTAAGTTGCATCATTTTGTCTGACTAGGTGTCCTTCTATAATATTATGGGGTGGAGGGGGGTGGTATGG
AGCAAGGGGCAAGTTGGGAAGACAACCTGTAGGGCCTGCGGGGTCTATTGGGAACCAAGCTGGAGTGCAG
TGGCACAATCTTGGCTCACTGCAATCTCCGCCTCCTGGGTTCAAGCGATTCTCCTGCCTCAGCCTCCCGA
GTTGTTGGGATTCCAGGCATGCATGACCAGGCTCAGCTAATTTTTGTTTTTTTGGTAGAGACGGGGTTTC
ACCATATTGGCCAGGCTGGTCTCCAACTCCTAATCTCAGGTGATCTACCCACCTTGGCCTCCCAAATTGC
TGGGATTACAGGCGTGAACCACTGCTCCCTTCCCTGTCCTTCTGATTTTGTAGGTAACCACGTGCGGACC
GAGCGGCCGCAGGAACCCCTAGTGATGGAGTTGGCCACTCCCTCTCTGCGCGCTCGCTCGCTCACTGAGG
CCGGGCGACCAAAGGTCGCCCGACGCCCGGGCTTTGCCCGGGCGGCCTCAGTGAGCGAGCGAGCGCGCAG
CTGCCTGCAGGGGCGCCTGATGCGGTATTTTCTCCTTACGCATCTGTGCGGTATTTCACACCGCATA
[95 nt withheld, positions 3778-3872]
T
[46 nt withheld, positions 3874-3919]
C
[141 nt withheld, positions 3921-4061]
CCTTTGACGTTGGAGTCCACGTTCTTTAATAGTGGACTCTTGTTCCAAACTGGAACAACACTCAACTCTA
TCTCGGGCTATTCTTTTGATTTATAAGGGATTTTGCCGATTTCGGTCTATTGGTTAAAAAATGAGCTGAT
TTAACAAAAATTTAACGCGAATTTTAACAAAATATTAACGTTTACAATTTTATGGTGCACTCTCAGTACA
ATCTGCTCTGATGCCGCATAGTTAAGCCAGCCCCGACACCCGCCAACACCCGCTGACGCGCCCTGACGGG
CTTGTCTGCTCCCGGCATCCGCTTACAGACAAGCTGTGACCGTCTCCGGGAGCTGCATGTGTCAGAGGTT
TTCACCGTCATCACCGAAACGCGCGAGACGAAAGGGCCTCGTGATACGCCTATTTTTATAGGTTAATGTC
ATGATAATAATGGTTTCTTAGACGTCAGGTGGCACTTTTCGGGGAAATGTGCGCGGAACCCCTATTTGTT
TATTTTTCTAAATACATTCAAATATGTATCCGCTCATGAGACAATAACCCTGATAAATGCTTCAATAATA
TTGAAAAAGGAAGAGTATGAGTATTCAACATTTCCGTGTCGCCCTTATTCCCTTTTTTGCGGCATTTTGC
CTTCCTGTTTTTGCTCACCCAGAAACGCTGGTGAAAGTAAAAGATGCTGAAGATCAGTTGGGTGCACGAG
TGGGTTACATCGAACTGGATCTCAACAGCGGTAAGATCCTTGAGAGTTTTCGCCCCGAAGAACGTTTTCC
AATGATGAGCACTTTTAAAGTTCTGCTATGTGGCGCGGTATTATCCCGTATTGACGCCGGGCAAGAGCAA
CTCGGTCGCCGCATACACTATTCTCAGAATGACTTGGTTGAGTACTCACCAGTCACAGAAAAGCATCTTA
CGGATGGCATGACAGTAAGAGAATTATGCAGTGCTGCCATAACCATGAGTGATAACACTGCGGCCAACTT
ACTTCTGACAACGATCGGAGGACCGAAGGAGCTAACCGCTTTTTTGCACAACATGGGGGATCATGTAACT
CGCCTTGATCGTTGGGAACCGGAGCTGAATGAAGCCATACCAAACGACGAGCGTGACACCACGATGCCTG
TAGCAATGGCAACAACGTTGCGCAAACTATTAACTGGCGAACTACTTACTCTAGCTTCCCGGCAACAATT
AATAGACTGGATGGAGGCGGATAAAGTTGCAGGACCACTTCTGCGCTCGGCCCTTCCGGCTGGCTGGTTT
ATTGCTGATAAATCTGGAGCCGGTGAGCGTGGGTCTCGCGGTATCATTGCAGCACTGGGGCCAGATGGTA
AGCCCTCCCGTATCGTAGTTATCTACACGACGGGGAGTCAGGCAACTATGGATGAACGAAATAGACAGAT
CGCTGAGATAGGTGCCTCACTGATTAAGCATTGGTAACTGTCAGACCAAGTTTACTCATATATACTTTAG
ATTGATTTAAAACTTCATTTTTAATTTAAAAGGATCTAGGTGAAGATCCTTTTTGATAATCTCATGACCA
AAATCCCTTAACGTGAGTTTTCGTTCCACTGAGCGTCAGACCCCGTAGAAAAGATCAAAGGATCTTCTTG
AGATCCTTTTTTTCTGCGCGTAATCTGCTGCTTGCAAACAAAAAAACCACCGCTACCAGCGGTGGTTTGT
TTGCCGGATCAAGAGCTACCAACTCTTTTTCCGAAGGTAACTGGCTTCAGCAGAGCGCAGATACCAAATA
CTGTTCTTCTAGTGTAGCCGTAGTTAGGCCACCACTTCAAGAACTCTGTAGCACCGCCTACATACCTCGC
TCTGCTAATCCTGTTACCAGTGGCTGCTGCCAGTGGCGATAAGTCGTGTCTTACCGGGTTGGACTCAAGA
CGATAGTTACCGGATAAGGCGCAGCGGTCGGGCTGAACGGGGGGTTCGTGCACACAGCCCAGCTTGGAGC
GAACGACCTACACCGAACTGAGATACCTACAGCGTGAGCTATGAGAAAGCGCCACGCTTCCCGAAGGGAG
AAAGGCGGACAGGTATCCGGTAAGCGGCAGGGTCGGAACAGGAGAGCGCACGAGGGAGCTTCCAGGGGGA
AACGCCTGGTATCTTTATAGTCCTGTCGGGTTTCGCCACCTCTGACTTGAGCGTCGATTTTTGTGATGCT
CGTCAGGGGGGCGGAGCCTATGGAAAAACGCCAGCAACGCGGCCTTTTTACGGTTCCTGGCCTTTTGCTG
GCCTTTTGCTCACATGTCCTGCAGGCAGCTGCGCGCTCGCTCGCTCACTGAGGCCGCCCGGGCGTCGGGC
GACCTTTGGTCGCCCGGCCTCAGTGAGCGAGCGAGCG
Features (pLannotate 1.2.2; 18 found; start..end, strand, type, name):
      1..40      -  repeat_region  AAV2 ITR (fragment): inverted terminal repeat of adeno-associated virus serotype 2 inverted
    654..674     +  CDS            VC155 (fragment): C-terminal fragment of mVenus for use in bimolecular fluorescence complementation (BiFC) (Kodama and Hu, 2010)
    677..708     +  promoter       minP: minimal TATA-box promoter with low basal activity
    768..1693    +  CDS            ChR2 (fragment): N-terminal fragment of channelrhodopsin-2 from the alga Chlamydomonas reinhardtii (Nagel et al., 2003) blue light-activated cation channel
   1698..2414    +  CDS            EGFP: EGFP is a basic (constitutively fluorescent) green fluorescent protein published in 1996, derived from Aequorea victoria. It is reported to be a rapidly-maturing weak dimer with moderate acid sensitivity.
   2421..2445    +  misc_feature   MCS (fragment): pBluescript multiple cloning site
   2445..3033    +  misc_feature   WPRE: woodchuck hepatitis virus posttranscriptional regulatory element
   3065..3541    +  polyA_signal   hGH poly(A) signal: human growth hormone polyadenylation signal
   3581..3721    +  repeat_region  AAV2 ITR: inverted terminal repeat of adeno-associated virus serotype 2 inverted
   3726..3777    -  misc_feature   bom (fragment): basis of mobility region from pBR322
   3796..4251    +  rep_origin     f1 ori (sequence partly withheld): f1 bacteriophage origin of replication; arrow indicates direction of (+) strand synthesis
   4252..4301    -  misc_feature   bom (fragment): basis of mobility region from pBR322
   4403..4438    -  CDS            rop (fragment): Rop protein, which maintains plasmids at low copy number; rop
   4533..4637    +  promoter       AmpR promoter: bla
   4638..5498    +  CDS            AmpR: β-lactamase; bla; confers resistance to ampicillin, carbenicillin, and related antibiotics
   5669..6257    +  rep_origin     ori: high-copy-number ColE1/pMB1/pBR322/pUC origin of replication
   6330..6357    +  repeat_region  AAV2 ITR (fragment): inverted terminal repeat of adeno-associated virus serotype 2 inverted
   6386..5       +  repeat_region  AAV2 ITR (fragment) (across the origin): inverted terminal repeat of adeno-associated virus serotype 2 inverted
