[The description below was written by a language model from this plasmid's Addgene catalogue record, the feature table of its GenBank file and pLannotate feature annotations shown in this document.]
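Description:
180_pAAV-ProD11-CatCh-GFP-WPRE is a 6,408 bp AAV transfer plasmid built on a pAAV backbone, intended for producing recombinant adeno-associated virus that delivers an optogenetic actuator to retinal cells. In bacteria it is maintained by a high-copy ColE1/pUC-type origin and selected through the beta-lactamase (AmpR) gene. An f1 phage origin is also present in the backbone. The expression cassette is flanked by two AAV2 inverted terminal repeats, which are the cis elements required for replication and packaging of the intervening DNA into AAV capsids. The record lists a recombination-deficient growth strain, consistent with the instability typical of ITR-containing plasmids.

Between the ITRs, the synthetic promoter ProD11 drives the payload. ProD11 itself is not annotated as a feature, but the region between the left ITR and the coding sequence ends in a minimal TATA-box promoter (minP), suggesting that the upstream synthetic regulatory sequence works together with this minimal core element. A Kozak consensus precedes the open reading frame for CatCh, the L132C variant of Chlamydomonas channelrhodopsin-2 (a blue light-gated cation channel), which is followed directly by EGFP so that expressing cells can be identified by fluorescence. Downstream, a WPRE enhances transcript stability and expression, and the human growth hormone polyadenylation signal terminates the message. Short hits such as a Factor Xa site within the WPRE and a mVenus fragment near the promoter appear to be annotation artefacts.

The plasmid belongs to a series of synthetic-promoter AAV constructs designed to restrict expression to particular neuronal and glial cell types in mouse, non-human primate and human retina. The record does not state which cell type ProD11 targets.
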