Addgene plasmid #125987: 180_pAAV-ProD11-CatCh-GFP-WPRE
Purpose: Targeting expression to neuronal and glial cell types in mice, non-human primates, and human retina
Depositing lab: Botond Roska. Depositing organization: Friedrich Miescher Institute for Biomedical Research. Publication: Targeting neuronal and glial cell types with synthetic promoter AAVs in mice, non-human primates and humans. Juttner J, Szabo A, Gross-Scherf B, Morikawa RK, Rompani SB, Hantz P, Szikra T, Esposti F, Cowan CS, Bharioke A, Patino-Alvarez CP, Keles O, Kusnyerik A, Azoulay T, Hartl D, Krebs AR, Schubeler D, Hajdu RI, Lukats A, Nemeth J, Nagy ZZ, Wu KC, Wu RH, Xiang L, Fang XL, Jin ZB, Goldblum D, Hasler PW, Scholl HPN, Krol J, Roska B. Nat Neurosci. 2019 Jul 8. pii: 10.1038/s41593-019-0431-2. doi: 10.1038/s41593-019-0431-2. PubMed 31285614.
Backbone
  Vector backbone: pAAV
  Vector type: AAV
Growth in bacteria
  Bacterial resistance: Ampicillin, 100 μg/mL
  Growth temperature: 37°C
  Growth strain: NEB Stable
  Copy number: High Copy
Gene/Insert
  Gene/Insert name: CatCh-GFP (alt name: ChR2(L132C)-EGFP)
  Species: Synthetic
  Promoter: ProD11
  Cloning method: Restriction Enzyme; 5′ cloning site Unknown (unknown if destroyed); 3′ cloning site Unknown (unknown if destroyed)
Terms and licenses: Academic/Nonprofit Terms; Industry Terms: Not Available to Industry
Depositor comments: Please visit https://www.biorxiv.org/content/early/2018/10/04/434720.full.pdf for BioRxiv preprint
How to cite: 180_pAAV-ProD11-CatCh-GFP-WPRE was a gift from Botond Roska (Addgene plasmid # 125987 ; http://n2t.net/addgene:125987 ; RRID:Addgene_125987)
